>Addgene plasmid #28228 | pDTnLAPP2A frame 2 | depositor full sequence | sequence record 13361 | Author sequence
ATTGAAAAAGGAAGAGTATGAGTATTCAACATTTCCGTGTCGCCCTTATTCCCTTTTTTGCGGCATTTTG
CCTTCCTGTTTTTGCTCACCCAGAAACGCTGGTGAAAGTAAAAGATGCTGAAGATCAGTTGGGTGCACGA
GTGGGTTACATCGAACTGGATCTCAACAGCGGTAAGATCCTTGAGAGTTTTCGCCCCGAAGAACGTTTTC
CAATGATGAGCACTTTTAAAGTTCTGCTATGTGGCGCGGTATTATCCCGTATTGACGCCGGGCAAGAGCA
ACTCGGTCGCCGCATACACTATTCTCAGAATGACTTGGTTGAGTACTCACCAGTCACAGAAAAGCATCTT
ACGGATGGCATGACAGTAAGAGAATTATGCAGTGCTGCCATAACCATGAGTGATAACACTGCGGCCAACT
TACTTCTGACAACGATCGGAGGACCGAAGGAGCTAACCGCTTTTTTGCACAACATGGGGGATCATGTAAC
TCGCCTTGATCGTTGGGAACCGGAGCTGAATGAAGCCATACCAAACGACGAGCGTGACACCACGATGCCT
CCAGCAATGGCAACAACGTTGCGCAAACTATTAACTGGCGAACTACTTACTCTAGCTTCCCGGCAACAAT
TAATAGACTGGATGGAGGCGGATAAAGTTGCAGGACCACTTCTGCGCTCGGCCCTTCCGGCTGGCTGGTT
TATTGCTGATAAATCTGGAGCCGGTGAGCGTGGGTCTCGCGGTATCATTGCAGCACTGGGGCCAGATGGT
AAGCCCTCCCGTATCGTAGTTATCTACACGACGGGGAGTCAGGCAACTATGGATGAACGAAATAGACAGA
TCGCTGAGATAGGTGCCTCACTGATTAAGCATTGGTAACTGTCAGACCAAGTTTACTCATATATACTTTA
GATTGATTTGCGGCCGCAAAAGGATCTAGGTGAAGATCCTTTTTGATAATCTCATGACCAAAATCCCTTA
ACGTGAGTTTTCGTTCCACTGAGCGTCAGACCCCGTAGAAAAGATCAAAGGATCTTCTTGAGATCCTTTT
TTTCTGCGCGTAATCTGCTGCTTGCAAACAAAAAAACCACCGCTACCAGCGGTGGTTTGTTTGCCGGATC
AAGAGCTACCAACTCTTTTTCCGAAGGTAACTGGCTTCAGCAGAGCGCAGATACCAAATACTGTCCTTCT
AGTGTAGCCGTAGTTAGGCCACCACTTCAAGAACTCTGTAGCACCGCCTACATACCTCGCTCTGCTAATC
CTGTTACCAGTGGCTGCTGCCAGTGGCGATAAGTCGTGTCTTACCGGGTTGGACTCAAGACGATAGTTAC
CGGATAAGGCGCAGCGGTCGGGCTGAACGGGGGGTTCGTGCACACAGCCCAGCTTGGAGCGAACGACCTA
CACCGAACTGAGATACCTACAGCGTGAGCTATGAGAAAGCGCCACGCTTCCCGAAGGGAGAAAGGCGGAC
AGGTATCCGGTAAGCGGCAGGGTCGGAACAGGAGAGCGCACGAGGGAGCTTCCAGGGGGAAACGCCTGGT
ATCTTTATAGTCCTGTCGGGTTTCGCCACCTCTGACTTGAGCGTCGATTTTTGTGATGCTCGTCAGGGGG
GCGGAGCCTATGGAAAAACGCCAGCAACGCGGCCTTTTTACGGTTCCTGGCCTTTTGCTGGCCTTTTGCT
CACATGTTCTTTCCTGCGTTATCCCCTGATTCTGTGGATAACCGTATTACCGCCTTTGAGTGAGCTGATA
CCGCTCGCCGCAGCCGAACGACCGAGCGCAGCGAGTCAGTGAGCGAGGAAGCGGAAGAGCGCCCAATACG
CAAACCGCCTCTCCCCGCGCGTTGGCCGATTCATTAATGCAACTATGGCCATTTAATGTAAATACTTAAG
AAAAAAAACCAAATTAATTTTGATACATGCTGCATGTGAAAGACCCCCGCTGACGGGTAGTCAATCACTC
AGAGGAGACCCTCCCAAGGAACAGCGAGACCACAAGTCGGATGCAACTGCAAGAGGGTTTATTGGATACA
CGGGTACCGAATTCGAAGTTCCTATTCCGAAGTTCCTATTCTCTAGAAAGTATAGGAACTTCGGTAACCT
TTGAGTTCTCTCAGTTGGGGGCGTAGGGTCGCCGACATGACACCCGCGGTCTAGACAATTGTACGTAGAT
CTGTAGGGCGCAGTAGTCCAGGGTTTCCTTGATGATGTCATACTTATCCTGTCCCTTTTTTTTCCACAGC
TCGCGGTTTGAGGACAAACTCTTCGCGGTCTTTCCAGTGGGGATCGACGGTATCGATAAGCTTTATAACT
TCGTATAGCATACATTATACGAAGTTATCAGCCACCATGAAAAAGCCTGAACTCACCGCGACGTCTGTCG
AGAAGTTTCTGATCGAAAAGTTCGACAGCGTCTCCGACCTGATGCAGCTCTCGGAGGGCGAAGAATCTCG
TGCTTTCAGCTTCGATGTAGGAGGGCGTGGATATGTCCTGCGGGTAAATAGCTGCGCCGATGGTTTCTAC
AAAGATCGTTATGTTTATCGGCACTTTGCATCGGCCGCGCTCCCGATTCCGGAAGTGCTTGACATTGGGG
AATTCAGCGAGAGCCTGACCTATTGCATCTCCCGCCGTGCACAGGGTGTCACGTTGCAAGACCTGCCTGA
AACCGAACTGCCCGCTGTTCTGCAGCCGGTCGCGGAGGCCATGGATGCGATCGCTGCGGCCGATCTTAGC
CAGACGAGCGGGTTCGGCCCATTCGGACCGCAAGGAATCGGTCAATACACTACATGGCGTGATTTCATAT
GCGCGATTGCTGATCCCCATGTGTATCACTGGCAAACTGTGATGGACGACACCGTCAGTGCGTCCGTCGC
GCAGGCTCTCGATGAGCTGATGCTTTGGGCCGAGGACTGCCCCGAAGTCCGGCACCTCGTGCACGCGGAT
TTCGGCTCCAACAATGTCCTGACGGACAATGGCCGCATAACAGCGGTCATTGACTGGAGCGAGGCGATGT
TCGGGGATTCCCAATACGAGGTCGCCAACATCTTCTTCTGGAGGCCGTGGTTGGCTTGTATGGAGCAGCA
GACGCGCTACTTCGAGCGGAGGCATCCGGAGCTTGCAGGATCGCCGCGGCTCCGGGCGTATATGCTCCGC
ATTGGTCTTGACCAACTCTATCAGAGCTTGGTTGACGGCAATTTCGATGATGCAGCTTGGGCGCAGGGTC
GATGCGACGCAATCGTCCGATCCGGAGCCGGGACTGTCGGGCGTACACAAATCGCCCGCAGAAGCGCGGC
CGTCTGGACCGATGGCTGTGTAGAAGTACTCGCCGATAGTGGAAACCGACGCCCCAGCACTCGTCCGAGG
GCAAAGGAACGCGGAGCCACGAACTTCTCTCTGTTAAAGCAAGCAGGAGATGTTGAAGAAAACCCCGGGC
CCATGGTGTCCAAGGGCGAGGAACTGTTCACCGGCGTGGTGCCCATCCTGGTGGAGCTGGACGGCGACGT
GAACGGCCACAAGTTCAGCGTGTCCGGCGAGGGCGAAGGCGACGCCACCTACGGCAAGCTGACCCTGAAG
TTCATCTGCACCACCGGCAAGCTGCCCGTGCCCTGGCCCACCCTGGTGACCACCCTGACCTACGGCGTGC
AGTGCTTCAGCAGATACCCCGACCACATGAAGCAGCACGATTTCTTCAAGAGCGCCATGCCCGAGGGCTA
CGTCCAGGAGCGCACCATCTTTTTCAAGGACGACGGCAACTACAAGACCAGGGCCGAGGTGAAGTTCGAG
GGCGACACACTGGTGAACAGGATCGAGCTGAAGGGCATCGACTTCAAAGAGGACGGCAACATCCTGGGCC
ACAAGCTGGAATACAACTACAACAGCCACAACGTGTACATTATGGCCGACAAGCAGAAGAACGGCATCAA
GGTCAACTTCAAGATCCGGCACAACATCGAGGACGGCAGCGTGCAGCTGGCCGACCACTACCAGCAGAAC
ACCCCCATCGGCGACGGCCCCGTGCTGCTGCCCGACAACCACTACCTGAGCACCCAGAGCGCTCTCAGCA
AGGACCCCAACGAGAAGCGGGACCACATGGTGCTGAAAGAATTTGTGACAGCCGCCGGAATCACCCTGGG
CATGGACGAGCTGTACAAGAGCAGCGGCCCCAGCGGCAGCAGCAGCCTGGAAGTGCTGTTCCAGGGCCCC
CTGAGCAGCTCTGGCCCCTCTGGCAGCGCCGCCAAGTTCAAAGAAACAGCTGCTGCTAAATTCGAGCGGC
AGCACATGGACAGCGGAGGAGGAGGCGAGAACCTGTACTTTCAGGGAGGCGGAGGCGGAGGGGACTATAA
GGACGACGACGACAAGCTGACCGACGACCTGCCCAGGGCCCGCGTTCGTCCTCACTCTCTACCGCATCGC
TGTCTGCGAGGGCCAGCTGTTCGGGGTGAGTACTCCCTCTCAAAAGCGGGCATGACTTCTGCGCTAAGAT
TGTCAGTTTCCAAAAACGAGGAGGATTTGATATTCACCTGGCCCGCGGTGATGCCTTTGAGGGTGGCCGC
GGATATCATGCATTCGTGACGGTCTCGAAGCCGCGGTGCGGGTGCCAGGGCGTGCCCTTGGGCTCCCCGG
GCGCGTACTCCACCTCACCCATCTGGTCCACGCTGCATAACGAAGTTCCTATACTATTTGAAGAATAGGA
ACTTCGGAATAGGAACTTCAGCAACGGATCCGGCC
Features (pLannotate 1.2.2; 15 found; start..end, strand, type, name):
      1..17      +  promoter       AmpR promoter (fragment): bla
     18..878     +  CDS            AmpR: β-lactamase; bla; confers resistance to ampicillin, carbenicillin, and related antibiotics
   1038..1626    +  rep_origin     ori: high-copy-number ColE1/pMB1/pBR322/pUC origin of replication
   1809..1861    +  CDS            lacI (fragment): lac repressor; lacI; The lac repressor binds to the lac operator to inhibit transcription in E. coli. This inhibition can be relieved by adding lactose or isopropyl-β-D-thiogalactopyranoside (IPTG).
   1927..2038    -  LTR            3' LTR (ΔU3) (fragment): self-inactivating 3' long terminal repeat (LTR) from Moloney murine leukemia virus
   2045..2092    +  protein_bind   FRT: FLP-mediated recombination occurs in the 8-bp core sequence TCTAGAAA (Turan and Bode, 2011). FLP recombinase from the Saccharomyces cerevisiae 2μ plasmid
   2093..2143    +  protein_bind   phage φC31 attP (fragment): attachment site of phage φC31 phage φC31 integrase
   2174..2278    +  misc_feature   Ad SA: adenovirus major late transcript splice acceptor (Friedrich and Soriano, 1991)
   2284..2303    -  misc_feature   MCS (fragment): pBluescript multiple cloning site
   2305..2338    +  protein_bind   loxP: Cre-mediated recombination occurs in the 8-bp core sequence (GCATACAT). Cre recombinase
   2347..3369    +  CDS            hph: KHYB_ECOLX - Experimental evidence at protein level: Swiss-Prot protein existence level 1. The aminoglycoside phosphotransferases achieve inactivation of their antibiotic substrates by phosphorylation. Only phosphorylates hygromycin and closely related compounds such as demethyl analogs and destomycin. From Escherichia coli.
   3376..3428    +  CDS            P2A (fragment): 2A peptide from porcine teschovirus-1 polyprotein Eukaryotic ribosomes fail to insert a peptide bond between the Gly and Pro residues, yielding separate polypeptides.
   3433..4149    +  CDS            EGFP: EGFP is a basic (constitutively fluorescent) green fluorescent protein published in 1996, derived from Aequorea victoria. It is reported to be a rapidly-maturing weak dimer with moderate acid sensitivity.
   4436..4551    +  intron         chimeric intron (fragment): chimera between introns from adenovirus and immunoglobulin heavy chain genes
   4574..4643    +  protein_bind   attB: attB site for the φC31 integrase (Groth et al., 2000) phage φC31 integrase
