[The description below was written by a language model from this plasmid's Addgene catalogue record and pLannotate feature annotations shown in this document.]
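Description:
pDTnLAPP2A frame 2 is a small (about 4.7 kb) high-copy plasmid catalogued as a retroviral vector on the CA1 backbone. It is propagated in E. coli through a ColE1/pUC-type origin with ampicillin selection (AmpR), and it provides hygromycin resistance as the marker for mammalian cells. Only a short fragment of a self-inactivating Moloney murine leukemia virus 3' LTR is annotated, in reverse orientation, and no packaging signal or intact LTR pair appears in the feature table. The plasmid therefore looks like a carrier of a trapping or tagging cassette rather than a complete retroviral genome, although the record does not explain how it is delivered.

The payload is a promoterless cassette arranged like an exon. An adenovirus major late splice acceptor is followed by a loxP site and then a single open reading frame encoding hygromycin phosphotransferase (hph), a P2A peptide and EGFP. Downstream of EGFP lies a fragment of a chimeric intron, which could supply a splice donor, though the table does not annotate one. No internal promoter is annotated, so expression presumably depends on splicing into a transcribed host gene. P2A would release the hygromycin marker as a separate polypeptide, leaving EGFP, listed as part of the N-terminal localization and affinity purification (nLAP) tag, positioned to fuse in frame to downstream endogenous coding sequence. "Frame 2" suggests it is one of a set covering different reading frames. An FRT site and φC31 attP and attB sites flank the cassette, offering options for recombinase-mediated excision, inversion or exchange. The associated publication describes proteomics resources in mouse embryonic stem cells, consistent with use for tagging endogenous proteins for localization and purification studies.
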