Addgene plasmid #28228: pDTnLAPP2A frame 2
Depositing lab: Harald von Melchner. Depositing organization: Universitaetsklinikum Frankfurt am Main. Publication: Resources for proteomics in mouse embryonic stem cells. Schnutgen F, Ehrmann F, Poser I, Hubner NC, Hansen J, Floss T, Devries I, Wurst W, Hyman A, Mann M, von Melchner H. Nat Methods. 2011 Feb . 8(2):103-4. 10.1038/nmeth0211-103 PubMed 21278719.
Backbone
  Vector backbone: CA1
  Backbone size w/o insert (bp): 1672
  Vector type: Retroviral
  Selectable markers: Hygromycin
Growth in bacteria
  Bacterial resistance: Ampicillin, 100 μg/mL
  Growth temperature: 37°C
  Growth strain: DH5alpha
  Copy number: High Copy
Gene/Insert
  Gene/Insert name: Hygrophosphotransferase-P2A-Enhanced Green Fluorescent Protein (alt names: Hygro; EGFP; nLAP)
  Species: Aequorea victoria, E. coli
  Insert size (bp): 3060
  Tag / fusion protein: EGFP (C terminal on insert); nLAP-tag (C terminal on insert)
  Cloning method: Restriction Enzyme; 5′ cloning site EcoRI (not destroyed); 3′ cloning site BamHI (not destroyed)
  Sequencing primers: 5′ ATGCAACTGCAAGAGGGTTT; 3′ TGCACCCAACTGATCTTCAGC
Resource information
  A portion of this plasmid was derived from a plasmid made by: Francis A. Stewart, Dresden, Germany
Terms and licenses: Academic/Nonprofit Terms; Industry Terms: Not Available to Industry
Depositor comments: Poser et al., Nature Meth. 5, (2008), 409-415
How to cite: pDTnLAPP2A frame 2 was a gift from Harald von Melchner (Addgene plasmid # 28228 ; http://n2t.net/addgene:28228 ; RRID:Addgene_28228)
