>Addgene plasmid #28228 | pDTnLAPP2A frame 2 | addgene partial sequence | sequence record 36371 | Hygro-F (5' gacggcaatttcgatgatg 3')
GCATCGTCCGATCCGGAGCCGGGACTGTCGGGCGTACACAAATCGCCCGCAGAAGCGCGGCCGTCTGGAC
CGATGGCTGTGTAGAAGTACTCGCCGATAGTGGAAACCGACGCCCCAGCACTCGTCCGAGGGCAAAGGAA
CGCGGAGCCACGAACTTCTCTCTGTTAAAGCAAGCAGGAGATGTTGAAGAAAACCCCGGGCCCATGGTGT
CCAAGGGCGAGGAACTGTTCACCGGCGTGGTGCCCATCCTGGTGGAGCTGGACGGCGACGTGAACGGCCA
CAAGTTCAGCGTGTCCGGCGAGGGCGAAGGCGACGCCACCTACGGCAAGCTGACCCTGAAGTTCATCTGC
ACCACCGGCAAGCTGCCCGTGCCCTGGCCCACCCTGGTGACCACCCTGACCTACGGCGTGCAGTGCTTCA
GCAGATACCCCGACCACATGAAGCAGCACGATTTCTTCAAGAGCGCCATGCCCGAGGGCTACGTCCAGGA
GCGCACCATCTTTTTCAAGGACGACGGCAACTACAAGACCAGGGCCGAGGTGAAGTTCGAGGGCGACACA
CTGGTGAACAGGATCGAGCTGAAGGGCATCGACTTCAAAGAGGACGGCAACATCCTGGGCCACAAGCTGG
AATACAACTACAACAGCCACAACGTGTACATTATGGCCGACAAGCAGAAGAACGGCATCAAGGTCAACTT
CAAGATCCGGCACAACATCGAGGACGGCAGCGTGCAGCTGGCCGACCACTACCAGCAGAACACCCCCATC
GGCGACGGCCCCGTGCTGCTGCCCGACAACCACTACCTGAGCACCCAGAGCGCTCTCAGCAAGGACCCCA
ACGAGAAGCGGGACCACATGGTGCTGAAAGAATTTGTGACAGCCGCCGGAATCACCCTGGGCATGGACGA
GCTGTACAAGAGCAGCGGCCCCCAGCGGCAGCAGCAGC
