>Addgene plasmid #28228 | pDTnLAPP2A frame 2 | addgene partial sequence | sequence record 37585 | Amp-R
CTCTCAAGGATCTTACCGCTGTTGAGATCCAGTTCGATGTAACCCACTCGTGCACCCAACTGATCTTCAG
CATCTTTTACTTTCACCAGCGTTTCTGGGTGAGCAAAAACAGGAAGGCAAAATGCCGCAAAAAAGGGAAT
AAGGGCGACACGGAAATGTTGAATACTCATACTCTTCCTTTTTCAATGGCCGGATCCGTTGCTGAAGTTC
CTATTCCGAAGTTCCTATTCTTCAAATAGTATAGGAACTTCGTTATGCAGCGTGGACCAGATGGGTGAGG
TGGAGTACGCGCCCGGGGAGCCCAAGGGCACGCCCTGGCACCCGCACCGCGGCTTCGAGACCGTCACGAA
TGCATGATATCCGCGGCCACCCTCAAAGGCATCACCGCGGGCCAGGTGAATATCAAATCCTCCTCGTTTT
TGGAAACTGACAATCTTAGCGCAGAAGTCATGCCCGCTTTTGAGAGGGAGTACTCACCCCGAACAGCTGG
CCCTCGCAGACAGCGATGCGGTAGAGAGTGAGGACGAACGCGGGCCCTGGGCAGGTCGTCGGTCAGCTTG
TCGTCGTCGTCCTTATAGTCCCCTCCGCCTCCGCCTCCCTGAAAGTACAGGTTCTCGCCTCCTCCTCCGC
TGTCCATGTGCTGCCGCTCGAATTTAGCAGCAGCTGTTTCTTTGAACTTGGCGGCGCTGCCAGAGGGGCC
AGAGCTGCTCAGGGGGCCCTGGAACAGCACTTCCAGGCTGCTGCTGCCGCTGGGGCCGCTGCTCTTGTAC
AGCTCGTCCATGCC
